LOCUS       Exported 6512 bp ds-DNA circular SYN 13-MAY-2021
DEFINITION  mammalian expression and localization.
ACCESSION   .
VERSION     .
KEYWORDS    Nsp13-mCherry
SOURCE      synthetic DNA construct
  ORGANISM  synthetic DNA construct
REFERENCE   1 (bases 1 to 6512)
  AUTHORS   Miserey-Lenkei S, Trajkovic K, D'Ambrosio JM, Patel AJ, Copic A,
            Mathur P, Schauer K, Goud b, Albanese V, Gautier R, Subra M, Kovacs
            D, Barelli H, Antonny B
  TITLE     A comprehensive library of fluorescent constructs of SARS-CoV-2
            proteins and their initial characterization in different cell types
  JOURNAL   bioRxiv 423586
REFERENCE   2 (bases 1 to 6512)
  AUTHORS   .
  TITLE     Direct Submission
  JOURNAL   Exported May 13, 2021 from SnapGene Server 1.1.58
            http://www.snapgene.com
FEATURES             Location/Qualifiers
     source          1..6512
                     /organism="synthetic DNA construct"
                     /mol_type="other DNA"
     promoter        1..204
                     /label=CMV promoter
                     /note="human cytomegalovirus (CMV) immediate early
                     promoter"
     primer_bind     155..175
                     /label=CMV-F
                     /note="Human CMV immediate early promoter, forward primer"
     regulatory      231..240
                     /regulatory_class="other"
                     /note="vertebrate consensus sequence for strong initiation
                     of translation (Kozak, 1987)"
     misc_feature    2043..2095
                     /label=MCS
                     /note="multiple cloning site"
     regulatory      2097..2106
                     /regulatory_class="other"
                     /note="vertebrate consensus sequence for strong initiation
                     of translation (Kozak, 1987)"
     CDS             2103..2813
                     /codon_start=1
                     /product="monomeric derivative of DsRed fluorescent protein
                     (Shaner et al., 2004)"
                     /label=mCherry
                     /note="mammalian codon-optimized"
                     /translation="MVSKGEEDNMAIIKEFMRFKVHMEGSVNGHEFEIEGEGEGRPYEG
                     TQTAKLKVTKGGPLPFAWDILSPQFMYGSKAYVKHPADIPDYLKLSFPEGFKWERVMNF
                     EDGGVVTVTQDSSLQDGEFIYKVKLRGTNFPSDGPVMQKKTMGWEASSERMYPEDGALK
                     GEIKQRLKLKDGGHYDAEVKTTYKAKKPVQLPGAYNVNIKLDITSHNEDYTIVEQYERA
                     EGRHSTGGMDELYK"
     primer_bind     complement(2248..2266)
                     /label=mCherry-R
                     /note="mCherry, reverse primer"
     primer_bind     2516..2535
                     /label=mCherry-F
                     /note="mCherry, forward primer"
     polyA_signal    2936..3057
                     /label=SV40 poly(A) signal
                     /note="SV40 polyadenylation signal"
     primer_bind     complement(2973..2992)
                     /label=SV40pA-R
                     /note="SV40 polyA, reverse primer"
     primer_bind     3027..3046
                     /label=EBV-rev
                     /note="SV40 polyA terminator, reverse primer"
     rep_origin      complement(3064..3519)
                     /direction=LEFT
                     /label=f1 ori
                     /note="f1 bacteriophage origin of replication; arrow
                     indicates direction of (+) strand synthesis"
     primer_bind     complement(3201..3222)
                     /label=F1ori-F
                     /note="F1 origin, forward primer"
     primer_bind     3413..3432
                     /label=F1ori-R
                     /note="F1 origin, reverse primer"
     promoter        3546..3650
                     /gene="bla"
                     /label=AmpR promoter
     promoter        3652..4009
                     /label=SV40 promoter
                     /note="SV40 enhancer and early promoter"
     primer_bind     complement(3675..3695)
                     /label=pBABE 3'
                     /note="SV40 enhancer, reverse primer for pBABE vectors"
     rep_origin      3860..3995
                     /label=SV40 ori
                     /note="SV40 origin of replication"
     primer_bind     3922..3941
                     /label=SV40pro-F
                     /note="SV40 promoter/origin, forward primer"
     CDS             4044..4838
                     /codon_start=1
                     /gene="aph(3')-II (or nptII)"
                     /product="aminoglycoside phosphotransferase from Tn5"
                     /label=NeoR/KanR
                     /note="confers resistance to neomycin, kanamycin, and G418
                     (Geneticin(R))"
                     /translation="MIEQDGLHAGSPAAWVERLFGYDWAQQTIGCSDAAVFRLSAQGRP
                     VLFVKTDLSGALNELQDEAARLSWLATTGVPCAAVLDVVTEAGRDWLLLGEVPGQDLLS
                     SHLAPAEKVSIMADAMRRLHTLDPATCPFDHQAKHRIERARTRMEAGLVDQDDLDEEHQ
                     GLAPAELFARLKASMPDGEDLVVTHGDACLPNIMVENGRFSGFIDCGRLGVADRYQDIA
                     LATRDIAEELGGEWADRFLVLYGIAAPDSQRIAFYRLLDEFF"
     primer_bind     complement(4098..4117)
                     /label=Neo-R
                     /note="Neomycin resistance gene, reverse primer"
     primer_bind     4708..4727
                     /label=Neo-F
                     /note="Neomycin resistance gene, forward primer"
     primer_bind     complement(5026..5045)
                     /label=TK-pA-R
                     /note="Thymidine kinase polyA, reverse primer"
     polyA_signal    5070..5117
                     /label=HSV TK poly(A) signal
                     /note="herpes simplex virus thymidine kinase
                     polyadenylation signal (Cole and Stacy, 1985)"
     rep_origin      5446..6034
                     /direction=RIGHT
                     /label=ori
                     /note="high-copy-number ColE1/pMB1/pBR322/pUC origin of
                     replication"
     primer_bind     5935..5954
                     /label=pBR322ori-F
                     /note="pBR322 origin, forward primer"
     enhancer        6209..6512
                     /label=CMV enhancer
                     /note="human cytomegalovirus immediate early enhancer"
ORIGIN
        1 gtgatgcggt tttggcagta catcaatggg cgtggatagc ggtttgactc acggggattt
       61 ccaagtctcc accccattga cgtcaatggg agtttgtttt ggcaccaaaa tcaacgggac
      121 tttccaaaat gtcgtaacaa ctccgcccca ttgacgcaaa tgggcggtag gcgtgtacgg
      181 tgggaggtct atataagcag agctggttta gtgaaccgtc agatccgcta gccaccatgg
      241 ctgttggggc gtgtgtgttg tgcaacagcc aaacctctct gcgatgcgga gcgtgcatac
      301 ggaggccatt tctttgttgt aaatgttgtt atgatcacgt tattagtacg agccataagt
      361 tggttctgag cgtcaacccc tatgtgtgta acgctccggg ttgcgacgta accgatgtga
      421 cacaacttta cctggggggc atgtcatatt actgcaaaag tcacaaaccc ccaatctcat
      481 ttccgttgtg tgcgaatggc caggtctttg gcctttacaa aaatacttgt gttggttcag
      541 acaacgtaac cgattttaac gcgattgcta catgcgattg gacaaatgct ggtgattata
      601 ttttggctaa tacgtgcacg gaaaggctca aattgtttgc agcggagacc ctcaaggcga
      661 ccgaggaaac ctttaaactg agctacggca ttgcgacggt cagagaggtt ctttccgacc
      721 gagaattgca cctctcatgg gaggtcggta agccgcgccc gcctctgaat aggaactatg
      781 tctttacagg ctatcgagtt acaaaaaaca gtaaggtgca gataggggaa tatacttttg
      841 agaaaggtga ctatggggac gccgtagtat acagggggac aactacctac aaactgaatg
      901 tgggcgatta tttcgtgttg actagccata ctgtcatgcc cctctctgcc ccgaccctcg
      961 ttccacagga acattatgtt cgcattactg ggctgtaccc cacgctcaac atatccgatg
     1021 aatttagctc caacgtggca aactaccaga aggtgggaat gcaaaagtat agcacgttgc
     1081 aaggcccccc tggcacaggt aaatcccact tcgccattgg cttggcgttg tactacccga
     1141 gtgcccggat cgtctatact gcatgctctc atgctgcggt agacgcattg tgtgagaaag
     1201 ccctgaagta tctgcccatt gacaagtgca gtcggataat cccagctcgg gcgcgagttg
     1261 aatgcttcga taagtttaag gtaaatagta cacttgagca gtatgtattt tgtaccgtca
     1321 acgctctccc cgaaaccact gcggacatag tggtatttga tgagatatct atggctacca
     1381 attatgacct ctcagtagtc aacgcacgct tgcgagcaaa acactatgta tacatcggag
     1441 acccagcgca attgcctgct cctaggactc tcctcaccaa agggactctt gagcctgaat
     1501 atttcaactc cgtctgcagg ctgatgaaaa ccatcggacc cgatatgttt ctcgggacat
     1561 gtcgaagatg tcctgccgaa attgtagata ctgttagcgc cttggtgtac gataataagc
     1621 tgaaggccca taaagacaag agcgcccagt gtttcaagat gttctataag ggagtaatca
     1681 cacatgacgt tagttctgcc atcaaccgac cgcagatagg cgtggtccgc gagttcctga
     1741 cccgaaatcc agcgtggagg aaggccgtat ttatatcacc ttacaatagc caaaatgccg
     1801 tggcgtcaaa gattttgggg ctcccgactc agacggtgga tagctctcaa gggtcagaat
     1861 acgattacgt tatattcaca cagacgacag agacggcaca cagttgcaac gtcaacagat
     1921 ttaatgtcgc tataacccgc gccaaggttg ggattctttg tataatgtct gacagagacc
     1981 tctacgacaa gctgcagttc acgtcacttg agattcctcg caggaacgtt gcgacgcttc
     2041 aactcgagct caagcttcga attctgcagt cgacggtacc gcgggcccgg gatcccgcca
     2101 ccatggtgag caagggcgag gaggataaca tggccatcat caaggagttc atgcgcttca
     2161 aggtgcacat ggagggctcc gtgaacggcc acgagttcga gatcgagggc gagggcgagg
     2221 gccgccccta cgagggcacc cagaccgcca agctgaaggt gaccaagggt ggccccctgc
     2281 ccttcgcctg ggacatcctg tcccctcagt tcatgtacgg ctccaaggcc tacgtgaagc
     2341 accccgccga catccccgac tacttgaagc tgtccttccc cgagggcttc aagtgggagc
     2401 gcgtgatgaa cttcgaggac ggcggcgtgg tgaccgtgac ccaggactcc tccctgcagg
     2461 acggcgagtt catctacaag gtgaagctgc gcggcaccaa cttcccctcc gacggccccg
     2521 taatgcagaa gaagaccatg ggctgggagg cctcctccga gcggatgtac cccgaggacg
     2581 gcgccctgaa gggcgagatc aagcagaggc tgaagctgaa ggacggcggc cactacgacg
     2641 ctgaggtcaa gaccacctac aaggccaaga agcccgtgca gctgcccggc gcctacaacg
     2701 tcaacatcaa gttggacatc acctcccaca acgaggacta caccatcgtg gaacagtacg
     2761 aacgcgccga gggccgccac tccaccggcg gcatggacga gctgtacaag taaagcggcc
     2821 gcgactctag atcataatca gccataccac atttgtagag gttttacttg ctttaaaaaa
     2881 cctcccacac ctccccctga acctgaaaca taaaatgaat gcaattgttg ttgttaactt
     2941 gtttattgca gcttataatg gttacaaata aagcaatagc atcacaaatt tcacaaataa
     3001 agcatttttt tcactgcatt ctagttgtgg tttgtccaaa ctcatcaatg tatcttaagg
     3061 cgtaaattgt aagcgttaat attttgttaa aattcgcgtt aaatttttgt taaatcagct
     3121 cattttttaa ccaataggcc gaaatcggca aaatccctta taaatcaaaa gaatagaccg
     3181 agatagggtt gagtgttgtt ccagtttgga acaagagtcc actattaaag aacgtggact
     3241 ccaacgtcaa aggnnnnnnn nnnnnnnnnn nnnnnnnnnn nnnnnnnnnn nnnnnnnnnn
     3301 nntnnnnnnn nnnnnnnnnn nnnnnnnnnn nnnnnnnnnn nnnnnnnnnn nnnnnnnnnn
     3361 nnnnnnnnnn nnnnnnnnnn nnnnnnnnnn nnnngnnnnn nnnnnnnnnn nnnnnnnnnn
     3421 nnnnnnnnnn nnnnnnnnnn nnnnnnnnnn nnnnnnnnnn nnnnnnnnnn nnnnnnnnnn
     3481 nnnnnnnnnn nnnnnnnnnn nnnnnnnnnn nnnnnnnnnc aggtggcact tttcggggaa
     3541 atgtgcgcgg aacccctatt tgtttatttt tctaaataca ttcaaatatg tatccgctca
     3601 tgagacaata accctgataa atgcttcaat aatattgaaa aaggaagagt cctgaggcgg
     3661 aaagaaccag ctgtggaatg tgtgtcagtt agggtgtgga aagtccccag gctccccagc
     3721 aggcagaagt atgcaaagca tgcatctcaa ttagtcagca accaggtgtg gaaagtcccc
     3781 aggctcccca gcaggcagaa gtatgcaaag catgcatctc aattagtcag caaccatagt
     3841 cccgccccta actccgccca tcccgcccct aactccgccc agttccgccc attctccgcc
     3901 ccatggctga ctaatttttt ttatttatgc agaggccgag gccgcctcgg cctctgagct
     3961 attccagaag tagtgaggag gcttttttgg aggcctaggc ttttgcaaag atcgatcaag
     4021 agacaggatg aggatcgttt cgcatgattg aacaagatgg attgcacgca ggttctccgg
     4081 ccgcttgggt ggagaggcta ttcggctatg actgggcaca acagacaatc ggctgctctg
     4141 atgccgccgt gttccggctg tcagcgcagg ggcgcccggt tctttttgtc aagaccgacc
     4201 tgtccggtgc cctgaatgaa ctgcaagacg aggcagcgcg gctatcgtgg ctggccacga
     4261 cgggcgttcc ttgcgcagct gtgctcgacg ttgtcactga agcgggaagg gactggctgc
     4321 tattgggcga agtgccgggg caggatctcc tgtcatctca ccttgctcct gccgagaaag
     4381 tatccatcat ggctgatgca atgcggcggc tgcatacgct tgatccggct acctgcccat
     4441 tcgaccacca agcgaaacat cgcatcgagc gagcacgtac tcggatggaa gccggtcttg
     4501 tcgatcagga tgatctggac gaagagcatc aggggctcgc gccagccgaa ctgttcgcca
     4561 ggctcaaggc gagcatgccc gacggcgagg atctcgtcgt gacccatggc gatgcctgct
     4621 tgccgaatat catggtggaa aatggccgct tttctggatt catcgactgt ggccggctgg
     4681 gtgtggcgga ccgctatcag gacatagcgt tggctacccg tgatattgct gaagagcttg
     4741 gcggcgaatg ggctgaccgc ttcctcgtgc tttacggtat cgccgctccc gattcgcagc
     4801 gcatcgcctt ctatcgcctt cttgacgagt tcttctgagc gggactctgg ggttcgaaat
     4861 gaccgaccaa gcgacgccca acctgccatc acgagatttc gattccaccg ccgccttcta
     4921 tgaaaggttg ggcttcggaa tcgttttccg ggacgccggc tggatgatcc tccagcgcgg
     4981 ggatctcatg ctggagttct tcgcccaccc tagggggagg ctaactgaaa cacggaagga
     5041 gacaataccg gaaggaaccc gcgctatgac ggcaataaaa agacagaata aaacgcacgg
     5101 tgttgggtcg tttgttcata aacgcggggt tcggtcccag ggctggcact ctgtcgatac
     5161 cccaccgaga ccccattggg gccaatacgc ccgcgtttct tccttttccc caccccaccc
     5221 cccaagttcg ggtgaaggcc cagggctcgc agccaacgtc ggggcggcag gccctgccat
     5281 agcctcaggt tactcatata tactttagat tgatttaaaa cttcattttt aatttaaaag
     5341 gatctaggtg aagatccttt ttgataatct catgaccaaa atcccttaac gtgagttttc
     5401 gttccactga gcgtcagacc ccgtagaaaa gatcaaagga tcttcttgag atcctttttt
     5461 tctgcgcgta atctgctgct tgcaaacaaa aaaaccaccg ctaccagcgg tggtttgttt
     5521 gccggatcaa gagctaccaa ctctttttcc gaaggtaact ggcttcagca gagcgcagat
     5581 accaaatact gttcttctag tgtagccgta gttaggccac cacttcaaga actctgtagc
     5641 accgcctaca tacctcgctc tgctaatcct gttaccagtg gctgctgcca gtggcgataa
     5701 gtcgtgtctt accgggttgg actcaagacg atagttaccg gataaggcgc agcggtcggg
     5761 ctgaacgggg ggttcgtgca cacagcccag cttggagcga acgacctaca ccgaactgag
     5821 atacctacag cgtgagctat gagaaagcgc cacgcttccc gaagggagaa aggcggacag
     5881 gtatccggta agcggcaggg tcggaacagg agagcgcacg agggagcttc cagggggaaa
     5941 cgcctggtat ctttatagtc ctgtcgggtt tcgccacctc tgacttgagc gtcgattttt
     6001 gtgatgctcg tcaggggggc ggagcctatg gaaaaacgcc agcaacgcgg cctttttacg
     6061 gttcctggcc ttttgctggc cttttgctca catgttcttt cctgcgttat cccctgattc
     6121 tgtggataac cgtattaccg ccatgcatta gttattaata gtaatcaatt acggggtcat
     6181 tagttcatag cccatatatg gagttccgcg ttacataact tacggtaaat ggcccgcctg
     6241 gctgaccgcc caacgacccc cgcccattga cgtcaataat gacgtatgtt cccatagtaa
     6301 cgccaatagg gactttccat tgacgtcaat gggtggagta tttacggtaa actgcccact
     6361 tggcagtaca tcaagtgtat catatgccaa gtacgccccc tattgacgtc aatgacggta
     6421 aatggcccgc ctggcattat gcccagtaca tgaccttatg ggactttcct acttggcagt
     6481 acatctacgt attagtcatc gctattacca tg
//
